>Addgene plasmid #191718 | AiP12229 - pAAV-AiE0441h-minBG-SYFP2-WPRE3-BGHpA (Alias: CN2229) | addgene full sequence | sequence record 376701 | Addgene NGS Result
CCTGCAGGCAGCTGCGCGCTCGCTCGCTCACTGAGGCCGCCCGGGCGTCGGGCGACCTTTGGTCGCCCGG
CCTCAGTGAGCGAGCGAGCGCGCAGAGAGGGAGTGGCCAACTCCATCACTAGGGGTTCCTGCGGCCGCAC
GCGTGACTCCACTGTCCCCAGCAGCCCCTCCCCACTCCTTGCCCCTGCCCACCCCTCCTCCAGCTCTCAG
GAGTCCCATTCCCTTCCTCCTCTGTCGCCCACACAGCCCCCACCACCTGGCCGCCCACCTGAAAAACTTT
TCCCCAAGTTCTTGAGAAGTCGCGTAGGATCCAGGAGAGAAAAATCAAAGTAATAAAACCTCATTTAATT
CCTAACGGAGGGCAGAGCTGCGAGCTGCAATTATCTTAATGCTGAGCTATTTTTACTCTCTCTCCATCTC
TGTCTTCTGCCTTTCTCTGTTGTGAGGTTCGCTGTCTCTCTCTCTGCCTCCCTTTGTCTCTCCATCTCTC
AACCATGTTTTCTGTCTCTCTTTGCTTTCTCCTCTCTCCCCCCAATCTCTCTCTCACGTCCTGTCTCTGT
GCAGTCTCTTCCTCCTCCTTCATGTCTGTCCCTCTGTCAGCCAGTCTTCCCCACGAGCTCGGGCTGGGCA
TAAAAGTCAGGGCAGAGCCATCTATTGCTTACATTTGCTTCTGGGATCCAGATCTTTCGAAGCTAGCGCT
ACCGGTCGCCACCATGGTGAGCAAGGGCGAGGAGCTGTTCACCGGGGTGGTGCCCATCCTGGTCGAGCTG
GACGGCGACGTAAACGGCCACAAGTTCAGCGTGTCCGGCGAGGGCGAGGGCGATGCCACCTACGGCAAGC
TGACCCTGAAGCTGATCTGCACCACCGGCAAGCTGCCCGTGCCCTGGCCCACCCTCGTGACCACCCTGGG
CTACGGCGTGCAGTGCTTCGCCCGCTACCCCGACCACATGAAGCAGCACGACTTCTTCAAGTCCGCCATG
CCCGAAGGCTACGTCCAGGAGCGCACCATCTTCTTCAAGGACGACGGCAACTACAAGACCCGCGCCGAGG
TGAAGTTCGAGGGCGACACCCTGGTGAACCGCATCGAGCTGAAGGGCATCGACTTCAAGGAGGACGGCAA
CATCCTGGGGCACAAGCTGGAGTACAACTACAACAGCCACAACGTCTATATCACCGCCGACAAGCAGAAG
AACGGCATCAAGGCCAACTTCAAGATCCGCCACAACATCGAGGACGGCGGCGTGCAGCTCGCCGACCACT
ACCAGCAGAACACCCCCATCGGCGACGGCCCCGTGCTGCTGCCCGACAACCACTACCTGAGCTACCAGTC
CAAGCTGAGCAAAGACCCCAACGAGAAGCGCGATCACATGGTCCTGCTGGAGTTCGTGACCGCCGCCGGG
ATCACTCTCGGCATGGACGAGCTGTACAAGTAAGTCGACGGCGCGCCGCGGCCGCGAATTCGATATCATA
ATCAACCTCTGGATTACAAAATTTGTGAAAGATTGACTGGTATTCTTAACTATGTTGCTCCTTTTACGCT
ATGTGGATACGCTGCTTTAATGCCTTTGTATCATGCTATTGCTTCCCGTATGGCTTTCATTTTCTCCTCC
TTGTATAAATCCTGGTTAGTTCTTGCCACGGCGGAACTCATCGCCGCCTGCCTTGCCCGCTGCTGGACAG
GGGCTCGGCTGTTGGGCACTGACAATTCCGTGGCTCGAGAGATCTTCGACTGTGCCTTCTAGTTGCCAGC
CATCTGTTGTTTGCCCCTCCCCCGTGCCTTCCTTGACCCTGGAAGGTGCCACTCCCACTGTCCTTTCCTA
ATAAAATGAGGAAATTGCATCGCATTGTCTGAGTAGGTGTCATTCTATTCTGGGGGGTGGGGTGGGGCAG
GACAGCAAGGGGGAGGATTGGGAAGACAATAGCAGGCATGAGATCTCACGTGCGGACCGAGCGGCCGCAG
GAACCCCTAGTGATGGAGTTGGCCACTCCCTCTCTGCGCGCTCGCTCGCTCACTGAGGCCGGGCGACCAA
AGGTCGCCCGACGCCCGGGCTTTGCCCGGGCGGCCTCAGTGAGCGAGCGAGCGCGCAGCTGCCTGCAGGG
GCGCCTGATGCGGTATTTTCTCCTTACGCATCTGTGCGGTATTTCACACCGCATA
[95 nt withheld, positions 2156-2250]
T
[46 nt withheld, positions 2252-2297]
C
[141 nt withheld, positions 2299-2439]
CCTTTGACGTTGGAGTCCACGTTCTTT
[37 nt withheld, positions 2467-2503]
ACTCTATCTCGGGCTATTCTTTTGATTTATAAGGGATTTTGCCGATTTCGGTCTATTGGTTAAAAAATGA
GCTGATTTAACAAAAATTTAACGCGAATTTTAACAAAATATTAACGTTTACAATTTTATGGTGCACTCTC
AGTACAATCTGCTCTGATGCCGCATAGTTAAGCCAGCCCCGACACCCGCCAACACCCGCTGACGCGCCCT
GACGGGCTTGTCTGCTCCCGGCATCCGCTTACAGACAAGCTGTGACCGTCTCCGGGAGCTGCATGTGTCA
GAGGTTTTCACCGTCATCACCGAAACGCGCGAGACGAAAGGGCCTCGTGATACGCCTATTTTTATAGGTT
AATGTCATGATAATAATGGTTTCTTAGACGTCAGGTGGCACTTTTCGGGGAAATGTGCGCGGAACCCCTA
TTTGTTTATTTTTCTAAATACATTCAAATATGTATCCGCTCATGAGACAATAACCCTGATAAATGCTTCA
ATAATATTGAAAAAGGAAGAGTATGAGTATTCAACATTTCCGTGTCGCCCTTATTCCCTTTTTTGCGGCA
TTTTGCCTTCCTGTTTTTGCTCACCCAGAAACGCTGGTGAAAGTAAAAGATGCTGAAGATCAGTTGGGTG
CACGAGTGGGTTACATCGAACTGGATCTCAACAGCGGTAAGATCCTTGAGAGTTTTCGCCCCGAAGAACG
TTTTCCAATGATGAGCACTTTTAAAGTTCTGCTATGTGGCGCGGTATTATCCCGTATTGACGCCGGGCAA
GAGCAACTCGGTCGCCGCATACACTATTCTCAGAATGACTTGGTTGAGTACTCACCAGTCACAGAAAAGC
ATCTTACGGATGGCATGACAGTAAGAGAATTATGCAGTGCTGCCATAACCATGAGTGATAACACTGCGGC
CAACTTACTTCTGACAACGATCGGAGGACCGAAGGAGCTAACCGCTTTTTTGCACAACATGGGGGATCAT
GTAACTCGCCTTGATCGTTGGGAACCGGAGCTGAATGAAGCCATACCAAACGACGAGCGTGACACCACGA
TGCCTGTAGCAATGGCAACAACGTTGCGCAAACTATTAACTGGCGAACTACTTACTCTAGCTTCCCGGCA
ACAATTAATAGACTGGATGGAGGCGGATAAAGTTGCAGGACCACTTCTGCGCTCGGCCCTTCCGGCTGGC
TGGTTTATTGCTGATAAATCTGGAGCCGGTGAGCGTGGGTCTCGCGGTATCATTGCAGCACTGGGGCCAG
ATGGTAAGCCCTCCCGTATCGTAGTTATCTACACGACGGGGAGTCAGGCAACTATGGATGAACGAAATAG
ACAGATCGCTGAGATAGGTGCCTCACTGATTAAGCATTGGTAACTGTCAGACCAAGTTTACTCATATATA
CTTTAGATTGATTTAAAACTTCATTTTTAATTTAAAAGGATCTAGGTGAAGATCCTTTTTGATAATCTCA
TGACCAAAATCCCTTAACGTGAGTTTTCGTTCCACTGAGCGTCAGACCCCGTAGAAAAGATCAAAGGATC
TTCTTGAGATCCTTTTTTTCTGCGCGTAATCTGCTGCTTGCAAACAAAAAAACCACCGCTACCAGCGGTG
GTTTGTTTGCCGGATCAAGAGCTACCAACTCTTTTTCCGAAGGTAACTGGCTTCAGCAGAGCGCAGATAC
CAAATACTGTTCTTCTAGTGTAGCCGTAGTTAGGCCACCACTTCAAGAACTCTGTAGCACCGCCTACATA
CCTCGCTCTGCTAATCCTGTTACCAGTGGCTGCTGCCAGTGGCGATAAGTCGTGTCTTACCGGGTTGGAC
TCAAGACGATAGTTACCGGATAAGGCGCAGCGGTCGGGCTGAACGGGGGGTTCGTGCACACAGCCCAGCT
TGGAGCGAACGACCTACACCGAACTGAGATACCTACAGCGTGAGCTATGAGAAAGCGCCACGCTTCCCGA
AGGGAGAAAGGCGGACAGGTATCCGGTAAGCGGCAGGGTCGGAACAGGAGAGCGCACGAGGGAGCTTCCA
GGGGGAAACGCCTGGTATCTTTATAGTCCTGTCGGGTTTCGCCACCTCTGACTTGAGCGTCGATTTTTGT
GATGCTCGTCAGGGGGGCGGAGCCTATGGAAAAACGCCAGCAACGCGGCCTTTTTACGGTTCCTGGCCTT
TTGCTGGCCTTTTGCTCACATGT
Features (pLannotate 1.2.2; 14 found; start..end, strand, type, name):
     12..39      +  repeat_region  AAV2 ITR (fragment): inverted terminal repeat of adeno-associated virus serotype 2 inverted
     68..95      +  repeat_region  AAV2 ITR (fragment): inverted terminal repeat of adeno-associated virus serotype 2 inverted
    714..1430    +  CDS            SYFP2: SYFP2 is a basic (constitutively fluorescent) yellow fluorescent protein published in 2006, derived from Aequorea victoria. It is reported to be a very rapidly-maturing monomer with moderate acid sensitivity.
   1470..1627    +  misc_feature   WPRE (fragment): woodchuck hepatitis virus posttranscriptional regulatory element
   1633..1713    +  misc_feature   WPRE (fragment): woodchuck hepatitis virus posttranscriptional regulatory element
   1730..1841    +  polyA_signal   bGH poly(A) signal: bovine growth hormone polyadenylation signal
   1959..2099    +  repeat_region  AAV2 ITR: inverted terminal repeat of adeno-associated virus serotype 2 inverted
   2104..2155    -  misc_feature   bom (fragment): basis of mobility region from pBR322
   2174..2629    +  rep_origin     f1 ori (sequence partly withheld): f1 bacteriophage origin of replication; arrow indicates direction of (+) strand synthesis
   2630..2679    -  misc_feature   bom (fragment): basis of mobility region from pBR322
   2781..2816    -  CDS            rop (fragment): Rop protein, which maintains plasmids at low copy number; rop
   2911..3015    +  promoter       AmpR promoter: bla
   3016..3876    +  CDS            AmpR: β-lactamase; bla; confers resistance to ampicillin, carbenicillin, and related antibiotics
   4047..4635    +  rep_origin     ori: high-copy-number ColE1/pMB1/pBR322/pUC origin of replication
