[The description below was written by a language model from this plasmid's Addgene catalogue record and pLannotate feature annotations shown in this document.]
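Description:
AiP12229 - pAAV-AiE0441h-minBG-SYFP2-WPRE3-BGHpA (alias CN2229) is a recombinant AAV transfer plasmid of about 4.7 kb, designed for packaging an enhancer-driven fluorescent reporter into AAV particles for delivery to the brain. In bacteria it is maintained through a high-copy ColE1/pUC-type origin and selected with ampicillin via the β-lactamase gene and its own promoter. An f1 phage origin and small remnants of pBR322 bom and rop sequences are also present in the backbone. The expression cassette is flanked by AAV2 inverted terminal repeats, which provide the cis signals for genome replication and encapsidation. The right ITR is annotated in full, whereas the left one is detected only as short fragments in the sequencing result, which is common for these structured, recombination-prone repeats.

Between the ITRs, the construct name indicates an enhancer element designated AiE0441h placed upstream of a minimal beta-globin promoter (minBG). Neither element is picked up in the feature table, but the unannotated stretch ahead of the coding sequence is where they would lie. In this arrangement the minimal promoter supplies only basal transcription initiation, so cell-type specificity depends on the enhancer. The driven gene is SYFP2, a rapidly maturing monomeric yellow fluorescent protein derived from Aequorea victoria, with no recorded mutations. It is followed by WPRE3, a shortened woodchuck hepatitis virus posttranscriptional element (annotated as two WPRE fragments) that boosts transcript expression while saving packaging space, and by the bovine growth hormone polyadenylation signal. The stated purpose is expression of SYFP2 in striatal medium spiny neurons, and the plasmid belongs to an enhancer AAV toolbox for labelling and accessing striatal cell types.
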