Addgene plasmid #191718: AiP12229 - pAAV-AiE0441h-minBG-SYFP2-WPRE3-BGHpA (Alias: CN2229)
Purpose: AI plasmid ALIAS: AiP12229. Expression of SYFP2 (yellow fluorescent protein) in striatal medium spiny neurons
Depositing lab: Allen Institute for Brain Science & Jonathan Ting. Depositing organization: Allen Institute. Publication: Enhancer AAV toolbox for accessing and perturbing striatal cell types and circuits. Hunker AC, Wirthlin ME, Gill G, Johansen NJ, Hooper M, Omstead V, Vargas S, Lerma MN, Taskin N, Weed N, Laird WD, Bishaw YM, Bendrick JL, Gore BB, Ben-Simon Y, Opitz-Araya X, Martinez RA, Way SW, Thyagarajan B, Otto S, Sanchez REA, Alexander JR, Amaya A, Amster A, Arbuckle J, Ayala A, Baker PM, Barcelli T, Barta S, Bertagnolli D, Bielstein C, Bishwakarma P, Bowlus J, Boyer G, Brouner K, Casian B, Casper T, Chakka AB, Chakrabarty R, Chong P, Clark M, Colbert K, Daniel S, Dawe T, Departee M, DiValentin P, Donadio NP, Dotson NI, Dwivedi D, Egdorf T, Fliss T, Gary A, Goldy J, Grasso C, Groce EL, Gudsnuk K, Han W, Haradon Z, Hastings S, Helback O, Ho WV, Huang C, Johnson T, Jones DL, Juneau Z, Kenney J, Leibly M, Li S, Liang E, Loeffler H, Lusk NA, Madigan Z, Malloy J, Malone J, McCue R, Melchor J, Mich JK, Moosman S, Morin E, Naidoo R, Newman D, Ngo K, Nguyen K, Oster AL, Ouellette B, Oyama AA, Pena N, Pham T, Phillips E, Pom C, Potekhina L, Ransford S, Ray PL, Reding M, Rette DF, Reynoldson C, Rimorin C, Sigler AR, Rocha DB, Ronellenfitch K, Ruiz A, Sawyer L, Sevigny JP, Shapovalova NV, Shepard N, Shulga L, Soliman S, Staats B, Taormina MJ, Tieu M, Wang Y, Wilkes J, Wood T, Zhou T, Williford A, Dee N, Mollenkopf T, Ng L, Esposito L, Kalmbach BE, Yao S, Ariza J, Collman F, Mufti S, Smith K, Waters J, Ersing I, Patrick M, Zeng H, Lein ES, Kojima Y, Horwitz G, Owen SF, Levi BP, Daigle TL, Tasic B, Bakken TE, Ting JT. Neuron. 2025 May 21;113(10):1507-1524.e17. doi: 10.1016/j.neuron.2025.04.035. PubMed 40403704.
Backbone
  Vector backbone: rAAV
  Vector type: AAV
Growth in bacteria
  Bacterial resistance: Ampicillin, 100 μg/mL
  Growth temperature: 30°C
  Growth strain: NEB Stable
  Copy number: High Copy
Gene/Insert
  Gene/Insert name: SYFP2
  Species: Other
  Mutation: none
  Cloning method: Restriction Enzyme; 5′ cloning site Unknown (unknown if destroyed)
Terms and licenses: Academic/Nonprofit Terms; Industry Terms: Not Available to Industry
Depositor comments: Allen Institute plasmid ALIAS: AiP12229 This work supported by NIH BRAIN Initiative grant UF1MH128339
How to cite: AiP12229 - pAAV-AiE0441h-minBG-SYFP2-WPRE3-BGHpA (Alias: CN2229) was a gift from Allen Institute for Brain Science & Jonathan Ting (Addgene plasmid # 191718 ; http://n2t.net/addgene:191718 ; RRID:Addgene_191718)
